>Addgene plasmid #26681 | pCMVTNT-T7-KPNA5 | addgene full sequence | sequence record 231765 | Addgene NGS Result
GATCTTCAATATTGGCCATTAGCCATATTATTCATTGGTTATATAGCATAAATCAATATTGGCTATTGGC
CATTGCATACGTTGTATCTATATCATAATATGTACATTTATATTGGCTCATGTCCAATATGACCGCCATG
TTGGCATTGATTATTGACTAGTTATTAATAGTAATCAATTACGGGGTCATTAGTTCATAGCCCATATATG
GAGTTCCGCGTTACATAACTTACGGTAAATGGCCCGCCTGGCTGACCGCCCAACGACCCCCGCCCATTGA
CGTCAATAATGACGTATGTTCCCATAGTAACGCCAATAGGGACTTTCCATTGACGTCAATGGGTGGAGTA
TTTACGGTAAACTGCCCACTTGGCAGTACATCAAGTGTATCATATGCCAAGTCCGCCCCCTATTGACGTC
AATGACGGTAAATGGCCCGCCTGGCATTATGCCCAGTACATGACCTTACGGGACTTTCCTACTTGGCAGT
ACATCTACGTATTAGTCATCGCTATTACCATGGTGATGCGGTTTTGGCAGTACACCAATGGGCGTGGATA
GCGGTTTGACTCACGGGGATTTCCAAGTCTCCACCCCATTGACGTCAATGGGAGTTTGTTTTGGCACCAA
AATCAACGGGACTTTCCAAAATGTCGTAATAACCCCGCCCCGTTGACGCAAATGGGCGGTAGGCGTGTAC
GGTGGGAGGTCTATATAAGCAGAGCTCGTTTAGTGAACCGTCAGATCACTAGAAGCTTTATTGCGGTAGT
TTATCACAGTTAAATTGCTAACGCAGTCAGTGCTTCTGACACAACAGTCTCGAACTTAAGCTGCAGAAGT
TGGTCGTGAGGCACTGGGCAGGTAAGTATCAAGGTTACAAGACAGGTTTAAGGAGACCAATAGAAACTGG
GCTTGTCGAGACAGAGAAGACTCTTGCGTTTCTGATAGGCACCTATTGGTCTTACTGACATCCACTTTGC
CTTTCTCTCCACAGGTGTCCACTCCCAGTTCAATTACAGCTCTTAAGGCTAGAGTACTTAATACGACTCA
CTATAGGCTAGCATTTAGGTGACACTATAGAATACAAGCTACTTGTTCTTTTTGCACTCGAGCCACCATG
GCCAGCATGACCGGCGGCCAGCAGATGGGCGAATTCGATGCCATGGCTAGTCCAGGGAAAGATAACTATA
GAATGAAAAGTTATAAGAATAAAGCCCTAAATCCTCAAGAGATGCGTAGACGAAGAGAAGAAGAAGGAAT
ACAGCTTAGAAAACAAAAAAGAGAAGAACAGTTGTTCAAACGCAGAAATGTCTATTTGCCCAGAAATGAT
GAATCTATGCTTGAAAGTCCTATACAGGATCCAGATATTAGTTCCACTGTACCCATTCCAGAGGAAGAAG
TTGTTACTACAGATATGGTTCAGATGATTTTTTCTAATAATGCTGATCAACAGCTAACAGCAACACAGAA
ATTTAGAAAGCTGCTTTCTAAAGAACCTAATCCACCAATAGATCAAGTTATACAGAAACCAGGAGTTGTA
CAGAGATTTGTGAAATTTCTTGAAAGAAATGAAAATTGCACTTTACAATTTGAAGCTGCATGGGCATTAA
CAAATATAGCATCTGGAACTTTTCTGCATACCAAGGTAGTGATTGAAACTGGGGCTGTTCCGATTTTTAT
CAAACTTCTTAATTCTGAACATGAAGATGTTCAGGAACAGGCTGTTTGGGCACTTGGTAATATTGCTGGT
GACAATGCAGAATGCAGAGATTTTGTTTTGAATTGTGAAATACTTCCACCTCTTTTAGAGTTATTAACAA
ATTCAAACAGACTCACAACAACAAGAAATGCCGTGTGGGCCCTCTCAAATTTATGTAGAGGCAAAAACCC
TCCTCCAAACTTTAGTAAGGTTTCACCTTGCTTAAATGTCCTGTCACGACTGTTGTTTAGCAGTGACCCA
GATGTGTTAGCAGACGTGTGTTGGGCCCTTTCTTATCTCTCCGATGGACCCAATGATAAAATTCAAGCAG
TCATTGATTCTGGAGTCTGTCGAAGATTGGTGGAACTTTTGATGCACAATGATTATAAAGTTGTATCACC
TGCATTAAGGGCAGTTGGTAATATTGTGACTGGTGATGATATTCAAACACAGGTAATTTTGAATTGTTCT
GCATTACCCTGTCTCTTACATTTATTGAGTAGCCCAAAGGAGTCAATTAGAAAAGAAGCCTGCTGGACTG
TTTCTAACATCACTGCTGGAAATAGAGCTCAGATTCAGGCTGTTATAGATGCAAATATTTTTCCTGTTTT
GATTGAGATTCTTCAGAAAGCAGAGTTTCGTACCAGAAAAGAAGCAGCTTGGGCTATAACTAATGCAACA
TCAGGAGGTACTCCAGAGCAAATAAGGTATTTGGTAGCTTTAGGCTGCATTAAACCACTTTGTGATCTTT
TGACTGTTATGGACTCCAAAATAGTCCAAGTGGCTTTAAATGGACTTGAAAATATTTTACGTCTTGGAGA
ACAAGAATCTAAGCAGAATGGAATAGGCATTAATCCATACTGTGCTCTCATTGAAGAAGCATATGGTCTG
GATAAAATTGAGTTTTTGCAAAGCCATGAAAATCAGGAAATTTACCAGAAGGCATTTGATCTGATTGAAC
ATTACTTTGGTGTAGAAGAAGATGACCCCAGCATTGTACCTCAGGTGGATGAAAACCAACAACAGTTTAT
ATTTCAGCAGCAGGAAGCACCAATGGATGGATTTCAACTTTAACCCGGGCGGCCGCTTCGAGCAGACATG
ATAAGATACATTGATGAGTTTGGACAAACCACAACTAGAATGCAGTGAAAAAAATGCTTTATTTGTGAAA
TTTGTGATGCTATTGCTTTATTTGTAACCATTATAAGCTGCAATAAACAAGTTAACAACAACAATTGCAT
TCATTTTATGTTTCAGGTTCAGGGGGAGATGTGGGAGGTTTTTTAAAGCAAGTAAAACCTCTACAAATGT
GGTAAAATCGATAAGGATCCGGGCTGGCGTAATAGCGAAGAGGCCCGCACCGATCGCCCTTCCCAACAGT
TGCGCAGCCTGAATGGCGAATGG
[124 nt withheld, positions 3104-3227]
C
[91 nt withheld, positions 3229-3319]
A
[49 nt withheld, positions 3321-3369]
CCTTTGACGTTGGAGTCCACGTTCTTT
[37 nt withheld, positions 3397-3433]
ACCCTATCTCGGTCTATTCTTTTGATTTATAAGGGATTTTGCCGATTTCGGCCTATTGGTTAAAAAATGA
GCTGATTTAACAAAAATTTAACGCGAATTTTAACAAAATATTAACGCTTACAATTTCCTGATGCGGTATT
TTCTCCTTACGCATCTGTGCGGTATTTCACACCGCATATGGTGCACTCTCAGTACAATCTGCTCTGATGC
CGCATAGTTAAGCCAGCCCCGACACCCGCCAACACCCGCTGACGCGCCCTGACGGGCTTGTCTGCTCCCG
GCATCCGCTTACAGACAAGCTGTGACCGTCTCCGGGAGCTGCATGTGTCAGAGGTTTTCACCGTCATCAC
CGAAACGCGCGAGACGAAAGGGCCTCGTGATACGCCTATTTTTATAGGTTAATGTCATGATAATAATGGT
TTCTTAGACGTCAGGTGGCACTTTTCGGGGAAATGTGCGCGGAACCCCTATTTGTTTATTTTTCTAAATA
CATTCAAATATGTATCCGCTCATGGGTAATGACTCCAACTTATTGATAGTGTTTTATGTTCAGATAATGC
CCGATGACTTTGTCATGCAGCTCCACCGATTTTGAGAACGACAGCGACTTCCGTCCCAGCCGTGCCAGGT
GCTGCCTCAGATTCAGGTTATGCCGCTCAATTCGCTGCGTATATCGCTTGCTGATTACGTGCAGCTTTCC
CTTCAGGCGGGATTCATACAGCGGCCAGCCATCCGTCATCCATATCACCACGTCAAAGGGTGACAGCAGG
CTCATAAGACGCCCCAGCGTCGCCATAGTGCGTTCACCGAATACGTGCGCAACAACCGTCTTCCGGAGAC
TGTCATACGCGTAAAACAGCCAGCGCTGGCGCGATTTAGCCCCGACATAGCCCCACTGTTCGTCCATTTC
CGCGCAGACGATGACGTCACTGCCCGGCTGTATGCGCGAGGTTACCGACTGCGGCCTGAGTTTTTTAAGT
GACGTAAAATCGTGTTGAGGCCAACGCCCATAATGCGGGCTGTTGCCCGGCATCCAACGCCATTCATGGC
CATATCAATGATTTTCTGGTGCGTACCGGGTTGAGAAGCGGTGTAAGTGAACTGCAGTTGCCATGTTTTA
CGGCAGTGAGAGCAGAGATAGCGCTGATGTCCGGCGGTGCTTTTGCCGTTACGCACCACCCCGTCAGTAG
CTGAACAGGAGGGACAGCTGATAGAAACAGAAGCCACTGGAGCACCTCAAAAACACCATCATACACTAAA
TCAGTAAGTTGGCAGCATCACCCCGCTCATGAGACAATAACCCTGATAAATGCTTCAATAATATTGAAAA
AGGAAGAGTATGAGTATTCAACATTTCCGTGTCGCCCTTATTCCCTTTTTTGCGGCATTTTGCCTTCCTG
TTTTTGCTCACCCAGAAACGCTGGTGAAAGTAAAAGATGCTGAAGATCAGTTGGGTGCACGAGTGGGTTA
CATCGAACTGGATCTCAACAGCGGTAAGATCCTTGAGAGTTTTCGCCCCGAAGAACGTTTTCCAATGATG
AGCACTTTTAAAGTTCTGCTATGTGGCGCGGTATTATCCCGTATTGACGCCGGGCAAGAGCAACTCGGTC
GCCGCATACACTATTCTCAGAATGACTTGGTTGAGTACTCACCAGTCACAGAAAAGCATCTTACGGATGG
CATGACAGTAAGAGAATTATGCAGTGCTGCCATAACCATGAGTGATAACACTGCGGCCAACTTACTTCTG
ACAACGATCGGAGGACCGAAGGAGCTAACCGCTTTTTTGCACAACATGGGGGATCATGTAACTCGCCTTG
ATCGTTGGGAACCGGAGCTGAATGAAGCCATACCAAACGACGAGCGTGACACCACGATGCCTGTAGCAAT
GGCAACAACGTTGCGCAAACTATTAACTGGCGAACTACTTACTCTAGCTTCCCGGCAACAATTAATAGAC
TGGATGGAGGCGGATAAAGTTGCAGGACCACTTCTGCGCTCGGCCCTTCCGGCTGGCTGGTTTATTGCTG
ATAAATCTGGAGCCGGTGAGCGTGGGTCTCGCGGTATCATTGCAGCACTGGGGCCAGATGGTAAGCCCTC
CCGTATCGTAGTTATCTACACGACGGGGAGTCAGGCAACTATGGATGAACGAAATAGACAGATCGCTGAG
ATAGGTGCCTCACTGATTAAGCATTGGTAACTGTCAGACCAAGTTTACTCATATATACTTTAGATTGATT
TAAAACTTCATTTTTAATTTAAAAGGATCTAGGTGAAGATCCTTTTTGATAATCTCATGACCAAAATCCC
TTAACGTGAGTTTTCGTTCCACTGAGCGTCAGACCCCGTAGAAAAGATCAAAGGATCTTCTTGAGATCCT
TTTTTTCTGCGCGTAATCTGCTGCTTGCAAACAAAAAAACCACCGCTACCAGCGGTGGTTTGTTTGCCGG
ATCAAGAGCTACCAACTCTTTTTCCGAAGGTAACTGGCTTCAGCAGAGCGCAGATACCAAATACTGTTCT
TCTAGTGTAGCCGTAGTTAGGCCACCACTTCAAGAACTCTGTAGCACCGCCTACATACCTCGCTCTGCTA
ATCCTGTTACCAGTGGCTGCTGCCAGTGGCGATAAGTCGTGTCTTACCGGGTTGGACTCAAGACGATAGT
TACCGGATAAGGCGCAGCGGTCGGGCTGAACGGGGGGTTCGTGCACACAGCCCAGCTTGGAGCGAACGAC
CTACACCGAACTGAGATACCTACAGCGTGAGCTATGAGAAAGCGCCACGCTTCCCGAAGGGAGAAAGGCG
GACAGGTATCCGGTAAGCGGCAGGGTCGGAACAGGAGAGCGCACGAGGGAGCTTCCAGGGGGAAACGCCT
GGTATCTTTATAGTCCTGTCGGGTTTCGCCACCTCTGACTTGAGCGTCGATTTTTGTGATGCTCGTCAGG
GGGGCGGAGCCTATGGAAAAACGCCAGCAACGCGGCCTTTTTACGGTTCCTGGCCTTTTGCTGGCCTTTT
GCTCACATGGCTCGACA
Features (pLannotate 1.2.2; 17 found; start..end, strand, type, name):
    145..522     +  enhancer       CMV enhancer: human cytomegalovirus immediate early enhancer
    524..723     +  promoter       CMV promoter: human cytomegalovirus (CMV) immediate early promoter
    862..994     +  intron         chimeric intron: chimera between introns from human β-globin and immunoglobulin heavy chain genes
   1039..1057    +  promoter       T7 promoter: promoter for bacteriophage T7 RNA polymerase
   1063..1081    +  promoter       SP6 promoter: promoter for bacteriophage SP6 RNA polymerase
   1163..2770    +  CDS            KPNA5: IMA6_HUMAN - Experimental evidence at protein level: Swiss-Prot protein existence level 1. Functions in nuclear protein import as an adapter protein for nuclear receptor KPNB1. Binds specifically and directly to substrates containing either a simple or bipartite NLS motif. Docking of the importin/substrate complex to the nuclear pore complex (NPC) is mediated by KPNB1 through binding to nucleoporin FxFG repeats and the complex is subsequently translocated through the pore by an energy requiring, Ran-dependent mechanism. At the nucleoplasmic side of the NPC, Ran binds to importin-beta and the t
   2802..2923    -  polyA_signal   SV40 poly(A) signal: SV40 polyadenylation signal
   2946..3014    -  CDS            large T antigen (fragment): large T antigen from SV40 (simian virus 40)
   3033..3100    +  CDS            lacZα (fragment): LacZα fragment of β-galactosidase; lacZ fragment
   3104..3532    +  rep_origin     f1 ori (sequence partly withheld): f1 bacteriophage origin of replication; arrow indicates direction of (+) strand synthesis
   3560..3659    -  misc_feature   bom (fragment): basis of mobility region from pBR322
   3761..3796    -  CDS            rop (fragment): Rop protein, which maintains plasmids at low copy number; rop
   3891..3947    +  promoter       AmpR promoter (fragment): bla
   3948..4715    -  mobile_element IS1: prokaryotic transposable element IS1
   4716..4772    +  promoter       AmpR promoter (fragment): bla
   4773..5633    +  CDS            AmpR: β-lactamase; bla; confers resistance to ampicillin, carbenicillin, and related antibiotics
   5804..6392    +  rep_origin     ori: high-copy-number ColE1/pMB1/pBR322/pUC origin of replication
