[The description below was written by a language model from this plasmid's Addgene catalogue record and pLannotate feature annotations shown in this document.]
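Description:
pCMVTNT-T7-KPNA5 is a mammalian expression plasmid built on Promega's pCMVTNT backbone and carrying the human karyopherin alpha 5 coding sequence (KPNA5, also called importin alpha 6). The roughly 1.6 kb insert was cloned between EcoRI and SmaI sites, both of which are retained. The plasmid replicates in E. coli from a high-copy ColE1/pUC-type origin and is selected with ampicillin through the β-lactamase gene. An f1 origin is also present, which allows single-stranded DNA production with helper phage.

Expression in mammalian cells is driven by the human CMV immediate-early enhancer and promoter, followed by a chimeric β-globin/immunoglobulin intron that generally improves transcript processing and yield. An SV40 polyadenylation signal lies downstream of the insert. Between the intron and the coding region sit bacteriophage T7 and SP6 promoters, so the same plasmid can serve as a template for in vitro transcription or coupled transcription/translation. The catalogue record states that KPNA5 carries an N-terminal T7 epitope tag supplied by the backbone, which allows detection or immunoprecipitation with anti-T7 antibodies; this tag is not annotated separately in the feature table.

KPNA5 encodes an importin alpha adapter that binds nuclear localization signals and bridges cargo to importin beta (KPNB1) for nuclear import. The construct was deposited with a study of the importin alpha family. It suits expression of tagged KPNA5 in cells or in vitro, although the record does not spell out specific assays.

The sequenced record (6,460 nt) contains an IS1 transposable element inserted within the AmpR promoter region, flanked by duplicated promoter fragments. Quality control indicated that only a sub-population of the stock carries it, and the depositor reports that it should not affect plasmid function.
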