Addgene plasmid #26681: pCMVTNT-T7-KPNA5
Depositing lab: Bryce Paschal. Depositing organization: University of Virginia. Publication: Karyopherin alpha7 (KPNA7), a divergent member of the importin alpha family of nuclear import receptors. Kelley JB, Talley AM, Spencer A, Gioeli D, Paschal BM. BMC Cell Biol. 2010 Aug 11;11:63. doi: 10.1186/1471-2121-11-63. PubMed 20701745.
Backbone
  Vector backbone: pCMVTNT
  Backbone manufacturer: Promega
  Backbone size w/o insert (bp): 4050
  Vector type: Mammalian Expression
Growth in bacteria
  Bacterial resistance: Ampicillin, 100 μg/mL
  Growth temperature: 37°C
  Growth strain: DH5alpha
  Copy number: High Copy
Gene/Insert
  Gene/Insert name: Karyopherin Alpha 5 (alt names: KPNA 5; Importin Alpha 6)
  Species: H. sapiens (human)
  Insert size (bp): 1620
  GenBank ID: NM_002269
  Entrez Gene: KPNA5 (a.k.a. IPOA6, SRP6)
  Tag / fusion protein: T7 (MASMTGGQQMG) (N terminal on backbone)
  Cloning method: Restriction Enzyme; 5′ cloning site EcoRI (not destroyed); 3′ cloning site SmaI (not destroyed)
  Sequencing primers: 5′ T7; 3′ SV40 late poly A
Terms and licenses: Academic/Nonprofit Terms; Industry Terms: Not Available to Industry
Depositor comments: Please note that an IS1 transposase sequence was found in the plasmid backbone during Addgene's quality control. The EcoRI digest indicates a sub-population of the stock contains this additional IS1 element. The depositor noted that this sequence should NOT affect plasmid function.
How to cite: pCMVTNT-T7-KPNA5 was a gift from Bryce Paschal (Addgene plasmid # 26681 ; http://n2t.net/addgene:26681 ; RRID:Addgene_26681)
