>Addgene plasmid #26681 | pCMVTNT-T7-KPNA5 | addgene partial sequence | sequence record 32918 | 26681 with T7
GCCTCGAGCCACCATGGCCAGCATGACCGGCGGCCAGCAGATGGGCGAATTCGATGCCATGGCTAGTCCA
GGGAAAGATAACTATAGAATGAAAAGTTATAAGAATAAAGCCCTAAATCCTCAAGAGATGCGTAGACGAA
GAGAAGAAGAAGGAATACAGCTTAGAAAACAAAAAAGAGAAGAACAGTTGTTCAAACGCAGAAATGTCTA
TTTGCCCAGAAATGATGAATCTATGCTTGAAAGTCCTATACAGGATCCAGATATTAGTTCCACTGTACCC
ATTCCAGAGGAAGAAGTTGTTACTACAGATATGGTTCAGATGATTTTTTCTAATAATGCTGATCAACAGC
TAACAGCAACACAGAAATTTAGAAAGCTGCTTTCTAAAGAACCTAATCCACCAATAGATCAAGTTATACA
GAAACCAGGAGTTGTACAGAGATTTGTGAAATTTCTTGAAAGAAATGAAAATTGCACTTTACAATTTGAA
GCTGCATGGGCATTAACAAATATAGCATCTGGAACTTTTCTGCATACCAAGGTAGTGATTGAAACTGGGG
CTGTTCCGATTTTTATCAAACTTCTTAATTCTGAACATGAAGATGTTCAGGAACAGGCTGTTTGGGCACT
TGGTAATATTGCTGGTGAC
