>Addgene plasmid #26681 | pCMVTNT-T7-KPNA5 | addgene partial sequence | sequence record 100160 | LacZ-F2 5'-cctcttcgctattacgccag-3'
TTTGTAGAGGTTTTACTTGCTTTAAAAAACCTCCCACATCTCCCCCTGAACCTGAAACATAAAATGAATG
CAATTGTTGTTGTTAACTTGTTTATTGCAGCTTATAATGGTTACAAATAAAGCAATAGCATCACAAATTT
CACAAATAAAGCATTTTTTTCACTGCATTCTAGTTGTGGTTTGTCCAAACTCATCAATGTATCTTATCAT
GTCTGCTCGAAGCGGCCGCCCGGGTTAAAGTTGAAATCCATCCATTGGTGCTTCCTGCTGCTGAAATATA
AACTGTTGTTGGTTTTCATCCACCTGAGGTACAATGCTGGGGTCATCTTCTTCTACACCAAAGTAATGTT
CAATCAGATCAAATGCCTTCTGGTAAATTTCCTGATTTTCATGGCTTTGCAAAAACTCAATTTTATCCAG
ACCATATGCTTCTTCAATGAGAGCACAGTATGGATTAATGCCTATTCCATTCTGCTTAGATTCTTGTTCT
CCAAGACGTAAAATATTTTCAAGTCCATTTAAAGCCACTTGGACTATTTTGGAGTCCATAACAGTCAAAA
GATCACAAAGTGGTTTAATGCAGCCTAAAGCTACCAAATACCTTATTTGCTCTGGAGTACCTCCTGATGT
TGCATTAGTTATAGCCCAAGCTGCTTCTTTTCTGGTACGAAACTCTGCTTTCTGAAGAATCTCAATCAAA
ACAGGAAAAATATTTGCATCTATAACAGCCTGAATCTGAGCTCTATTTCCAGCAGTGATGTTAGAAACAG
TCCAGCAGGCTTCTTTTCTAATTGACTCCTTTGGGCTACTCAATAAATGTAAGAGACAGGGTAATGCAGA
ACAATTCAAAATTACCTGTGTTTGAATATCATCACCAGTCACAATATTACCAACTGCCCTTAATGC
