>Addgene plasmid #26681 | pCMVTNT-T7-KPNA5 | addgene partial sequence | sequence record 102396 | CMV-F 5'-CGCAAATGGGCGGTAGGCGTG-3'
TTTAGTGAACCGTCAGATCACTAGAAGCTTTATTGCGGTAGTTTATCACAGTTAAATTGCTAACGCAGTC
AGTGCTTCTGACACAACAGTCTCGAACTTAAGCTGCAGAAGTTGGTCGTGAGGCACTGGGCAGGTAAGTA
TCAAGGTTACAAGACAGGTTTAAGGAGACCAATAGAAACTGGGCTTGTCGAGACAGAGAAGACTCTTGCG
TTTCTGATAGGCACCTATTGGTCTTACTGACATCCACTTTGCCTTTCTCTCCACAGGTGTCCACTCCCAG
TTCAATTACAGCTCTTAAGGCTAGAGTACTTAATACGACTCACTATAGGCTAGCATTTAGGTGACACTAT
AGAATACAAGCTACTTGTTCTTTTTGCACTCGAGCCACCATGGCCAGCATGACCGGCGGCCAGCAGATGG
GCGAATTCGATGCCATGGCTAGTCCAGGGAAAGATAACTATAGAATGAAAAGTTATAAGAATAAAGCCCT
AAATCCTCAAGAGATGCGTAGACGAAGAGAAGAAGAAGGAATACAGCTTAGAAAACAAAAAAGAGAAGAA
CAGTTGTTCAAACGCAGAAATGTCTATTTGCCCAGAAATGATGAATCTATGCTTGAAAGTCCTATACAGG
ATCCAGATATTAGTTCCACTGTACCCATTCCAGAGGAAGAAGTTGTTACTACAGATATGGTTCAGATGAT
TTTTTCTAATAATGCTGATCAACAGCTAACAGCAACACAGAAATTTAGAAAGCTGCTTTCTAAAGAACCT
AATCCACCAATAGATCAAGTTATACAGAAACCAGGAGTTGTACAGAGATTTGTGAAATTTCTTGAAAGAA
ATGAAAATTGCACTTTACAATTTGAAGCTGCATGGGCATTAACAAA
