>Addgene plasmid #26681 | pCMVTNT-T7-KPNA5 | addgene partial sequence | sequence record 102397 | EBV-rev 5'-GTGGTTTGTCCAAACTCATC-3'
CCGGGTTAAGTTGAAATCCATCCATTGGTGCTTCCTGCTGCTGAAATATAAACTGTTGTTGGTTTTCATC
CACCTGAGGTACAATGCTGGGGTCATCTTCTTCTACACCAAAGTAATGTTCAATCAGATCAAATGCCTTC
TGGTAAATTTCCTGATTTTCATGGCTTTGCAAAAACTCAATTTTATCCAGACCATATGCTTCTTCAATGA
GAGCACAGTATGGATTAATGCCTATTCCATTCTGCTTAGATTCTTGTTCTCCAAGACGTAAAATATTTTC
AAGTCCATTTAAAGCCACTTGGACTATTTTGGAGTCCATAACAGTCAAAAGATCACAAAGTGGTTTAATG
CAGCCTAAAGCTACCAAATACCTTATTTGCTCTGGAGTACCTCCTGATGTTGCATTAGTTATAGCCCAAG
CTGCTTCTTTTCTGGTACGAAACTCTGCTTTCTGAAGAATCTCAATCAAAACAGGAAAAATATTTGCATC
TATAACAGCCTGAATCTGAGCTCTATTTCCAGCAGTGATGTTAGAAACAGTCCAGCAGGCTTCTTTTCTA
ATTGACTCCTTTGGGCTACTCAATAAATGTAAGAGACAGGGTAATGCAGAACAATTCAAAATTACCTGTG
TTTGAATATCATCACCAGTCACAATATTACCAACTGCCCTTAATGCAGGTGATACAACTTTATAATCATT
GTGCATCAAAAGTTCCACCAATCTTCGACAGACTCCAGAATCAATGACTGCTTGAATTTTATCATTGGGT
CCATCGGAGAGATAAGAAAGGGCCCAACACACGTCTGCTAACACATCTGGGTCACTGCTAAACAACAGTC
GTGACAGGACATTTAAGCAAGGTGAAA
